Addgene plasmid #222637: pLV-miRFP680-NES-p2A-ezrin-T567A-mRuby3-IRES-Neo
Purpose: Ezrin activation reporter, T567 phosphorylation deficient
Depositing lab: Arnold Hayer. Depositing organization: McGill University. Publication: Excitable Rho dynamics control cell shape and motility by sequentially activating ERM proteins and actomyosin contractility. Marshall-Burghardt S, Migueles-Ramirez RA, Lin Q, El Baba N, Saada R, Umar M, Mavalwala K, Hayer A. Sci Adv. 2024 Sep 6;10(36):eadn6858. doi: 10.1126/sciadv.adn6858. Epub 2024 Sep 6. PubMed 39241071.
Backbone
  Vector backbone: pLV-EF1a-IRES-Neo
  Backbone size w/o insert (bp): 9211
  Vector type: Lentiviral
  Selectable markers: Neomycin (select with G418)
Growth in bacteria
  Bacterial resistance: Ampicillin, 100 μg/mL
  Growth temperature: 30°C
  Growth strain: NEB Stable
  Copy number: High Copy
Gene/Insert
  Gene/Insert name: miRFP680-NES-p2A-ezrin-T567A-mRuby3
  Species: H. sapiens (human)
  Insert size (bp): 3540
  Mutation: T567A
  Entrez Gene: EZR (a.k.a. CVIL, CVL, HEL-S-105, VIL2)
  Promoter: EF1a
  Tag / fusion protein: mRuby3 (C terminal on insert)
  Cloning method: Gibson Cloning
  Sequencing primers: 5′ EF-1a Forward; 3′ IRES-R
Terms and licenses: Academic/Nonprofit Terms; Industry Terms: Not Available to Industry
How to cite: pLV-miRFP680-NES-p2A-ezrin-T567A-mRuby3-IRES-Neo was a gift from Arnold Hayer (Addgene plasmid # 222637 ; http://n2t.net/addgene:222637 ; RRID:Addgene_222637)
