[The description below was written by a language model from this plasmid's Addgene catalogue record and pLannotate feature annotations shown in this document.]
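Description:
pLV-miRFP680-NES-p2A-ezrin-T567A-mRuby3-IRES-Neo is an HIV-1-based lentiviral transfer plasmid built on the pLV-EF1a-IRES-Neo backbone for stable expression of a two-colour ezrin reporter in mammalian cells. In bacteria it is maintained through a high-copy ColE1/pUC-type origin and an ampicillin resistance gene. The viral portion carries the elements needed for packaging and transduction: LTR sequences flanking the cassette (both annotated as truncated LTRs), the Ψ packaging signal with a gag fragment, the Rev response element for Rev-dependent export of the genomic RNA, and the cPPT/CTS. A WPRE downstream of the cassette enhances transcript expression.

The payload is driven by the human EF-1α core promoter with its intron A and is expressed as a single transcript. The first reading frame encodes the near-infrared, biliverdin-dependent fluorescent protein miRFP680, which according to the construct name carries a nuclear export signal (not separately annotated in the feature table). This is followed by a P2A peptide and human ezrin (EZR) bearing the T567A substitution, fused at its C terminus to the red fluorescent protein mRuby3. Ribosomal skipping at P2A yields two separate proteins from one open reading frame. This presumably provides a cytoplasmic reference signal against which the localisation of tagged ezrin can be compared, although the record does not spell out the readout. An EMCV IRES then directs translation of the neomycin resistance gene, allowing G418 selection of transduced cells. The record describes the construct as an ezrin activation reporter that is deficient for T567 phosphorylation, making it suited as a non-phosphorylatable variant in studies of ERM protein activation.
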