Features (pLannotate 1.2.2; 26 found; start..end, strand, type, name):
    376..633     +  LTR            5' LTR (truncated): truncated 5' long terminal repeat (LTR) from HIV-1
    680..805     +  misc_feature   HIV-1 Ψ: packaging signal of human immunodeficiency virus type 1
    789..1127    +  CDS            HIV-1 gag (fragment): gag protein from human immunodeficiency virus 1; gag
   1302..1535    +  misc_feature   RRE: The Rev response element (RRE) of HIV-1 allows for Rev-dependent mRNA export from the nucleus to the cytoplasm.
   1912..2012    +  CDS            Rev (fragment): human immunodeficiency virus 1 (HIV-1) Rev protein; rev; enhances nuclear export of unspliced and incompletely spliced viral mRNAs
   2027..2142    +  misc_feature   cPPT/CTS: central polypurine tract and central termination sequence of HIV-1 (lacking the first T)
   2220..2431    +  promoter       EF-1α core promoter: core promoter for human elongation factor EF-1α
   2432..3370    +  intron         EF-1α intron A: intron upstream of the start codon of human EF-1α
   3386..4333    +  CDS            miRFP680: miRFP680 is a basic (constitutively fluorescent) near ir fluorescent protein published in 2020, derived from Rhodopseudomonas palustris CGA009. It has low acid sensitivity. It requires the cofactor biliverdin for fluorescence.
   4379..4435    +  CDS            P2A: 2A peptide from porcine teschovirus-1 polyprotein Eukaryotic ribosomes fail to insert a peptide bond between the Gly and Pro residues, yielding separate polypeptides.
   4445..6202    +  CDS            EZR: EZRI_HUMAN - Also known as VIL2. Experimental evidence at protein level: Swiss-Prot protein existence level 1. Probably involved in connections of major cytoskeletal structures to the plasma membrane. In epithelial cells, required for the formation of microvilli and membrane ruffles on the apical pole. Along with PLEKHG6, required for normal macropinocytosis. From Homo sapiens (Human).
   6215..6925    +  CDS            mRuby3: mRuby3 is a basic (constitutively fluorescent) red fluorescent protein published in 2016, derived from Entacmaea quadricolor. It has low acid sensitivity.
   7017..7578    +  misc_feature   IRES: internal ribosome entry site (IRES) of the encephalomyocarditis virus (EMCV)
   7581..8372    +  CDS            neo: KKA2_KLEPN - Also known as kan, nptII. Experimental evidence at protein level: Swiss-Prot protein existence level 1. Resistance to kanamycin, neomycin, paromomycin, ribostamycin, butirosin and gentamicin B. From Klebsiella pneumoniae.
   8399..8987    +  misc_feature   WPRE: woodchuck hepatitis virus posttranscriptional regulatory element
   9004..9522    +  CDS            nef (fragment): NEF_HV1BR - Experimental evidence at protein level: Swiss-Prot protein existence level 1. Extracellular Nef protein targets CD4(+) T-lymphocytes for apoptosis by interacting with CXCR4 surface receptors (PubMed:14990729). From Human immunodeficiency virus type 1 group M subtype B (isolate BRU/LAI) (HIV-1).
   9570..9827    +  LTR            5' LTR (truncated): truncated 5' long terminal repeat (LTR) from HIV-1
   9977..9999    -  protein_bind   lac operator (fragment): The lac repressor binds to the lac operator to inhibit transcription in E. coli. This inhibition can be relieved by adding lactose or isopropyl-β-D-thiogalactopyranoside (IPTG). lac repressor encoded by lacI
  10003..10033   -  promoter       lac promoter: promoter for the E. coli lac operon
  10048..10069   -  protein_bind   CAP binding site: CAP binding activates transcription in the presence of cAMP. E. coli catabolite activator protein
  10082..10174   -  CDS            lacI (fragment): lac repressor; lacI; The lac repressor binds to the lac operator to inhibit transcription in E. coli. This inhibition can be relieved by adding lactose or isopropyl-β-D-thiogalactopyranoside (IPTG).
  10357..10945   -  rep_origin     ori: high-copy-number ColE1/pMB1/pBR322/pUC origin of replication
  11116..11976   -  CDS            AmpR: β-lactamase; bla; confers resistance to ampicillin, carbenicillin, and related antibiotics
  11977..12081   -  promoter       AmpR promoter: bla
  12129..12263   +  polyA_signal   SV40 poly(A) signal: SV40 polyadenylation signal
  12430..328     +  CDS            nef (fragment) (across the origin): NEF_HV1BR - Experimental evidence at protein level: Swiss-Prot protein existence level 1. Extracellular Nef protein targets CD4(+) T-lymphocytes for apoptosis by interacting with CXCR4 surface receptors (PubMed:14990729). From Human immunodeficiency virus type 1 group M subtype B (isolate BRU/LAI) (HIV-1).
>Addgene plasmid #222637 | pLV-miRFP680-NES-p2A-ezrin-T567A-mRuby3-IRES-Neo | addgene full sequence | sequence record 440015 | Addgene NGS Result
GGAAGGGCTAATTCACTCCCAAAGAAGACAAGATATCCTTGATCTGTGGATCTACCACACACAAGGCTAC
TTCCCTGATTAGCAGAACTACACACCAGGGCCAGGGGTCAGATATCCACTGACCTTTGGATGGTGCTACA
AGCTAGTACCAGTTGAGCCAGATAAGGTAGAAGAGGCCAATAAAGGAGAGAACACCAGCTTGTTACACCC
TGTGAGCCTGCATGGGATGGATGACCCGGAGAGAGAAGTGTTAGAGTGGAGGTTTGACAGCCGCCTAGCA
TTTCATCACGTGGCCCGAGAGCTGCATCCGGAGTACTTCAAGAACTGCTGATATCGAGCTTGCTACAAGG
GACTTTCCGCTGGGGACTTTCCAGGGAGGCGTGGCCTGGGCGGGACTGGGGAGTGGCGAGCCCTCAGATC
CTGCATATAAGCAGCTGCTTTTTGCCTGTACTGGGTCTCTCTGGTTAGACCAGATCTGAGCCTGGGAGCT
CTCTGGCTAACTAGGGAACCCACTGCTTAAGCCTCAATAAAGCTTGCCTTGAGTGCTTCAAGTAGTGTGT
GCCCGTCTGTTGTGTGACTCTGGTAACTAGAGATCCCTCAGACCCTTTTAGTCAGTGTGGAAAATCTCTA
GCAGTGGCGCCCGAACAGGGACTTGAAAGCGAAAGGGAAACCAGAGGAGCTCTCTCGACGCAGGACTCGG
CTTGCTGAAGCGCGCACGGCAAGAGGCGAGGGGCGGCGACTGGTGAGTACGCCAAAAATTTTGACTAGCG
GAGGCTAGAAGGAGAGAGATGGGTGCGAGAGCGTCAGTATTAAGCGGGGGAGAATTAGATCGCGATGGGA
AAAAATTCGGTTAAGGCCAGGGGGAAAGAAAAAATATAAATTAAAACATATAGTATGGGCAAGCAGGGAG
CTAGAACGATTCGCAGTTAATCCTGGCCTGTTAGAAACATCAGAAGGCTGTAGACAAATACTGGGACAGC
TACAACCATCCCTTCAGACAGGATCAGAAGAACTTAGATCATTATATAATACAGTAGCAACCCTCTATTG
TGTGCATCAAAGGATAGAGATAAAAGACACCAAGGAAGCTTTAGACAAGATAGAGGAAGAGCAAAACAAA
AGTAAGACCACCGCACAGCAAGCGGCCGGCCGCTGATCTTCAGACCTGGAGGAGGAGATATGAGGGACAA
TTGGAGAAGTGAATTATATAAATATAAAGTAGTAAAAATTGAACCATTAGGAGTAGCACCCACCAAGGCA
AAGAGAAGAGTGGTGCAGAGAGAAAAAAGAGCAGTGGGAATAGGAGCTTTGTTCCTTGGGTTCTTGGGAG
CAGCAGGAAGCACTATGGGCGCAGCGTCAATGACGCTGACGGTACAGGCCAGACAATTATTGTCTGGTAT
AGTGCAGCAGCAGAACAATTTGCTGAGGGCTATTGAGGCGCAACAGCATCTGTTGCAACTCACAGTCTGG
GGCATCAAGCAGCTCCAGGCAAGAATCCTGGCTGTGGAAAGATACCTAAAGGATCAACAGCTCCTGGGGA
TTTGGGGTTGCTCTGGAAAACTCATTTGCACCACTGCTGTGCCTTGGAATGCTAGTTGGAGTAATAAATC
TCTGGAACAGATTTGGAATCACACGACCTGGATGGAGTGGGACAGAGAAATTAACAATTACACAAGCTTA
ATACACTCCTTAATTGAAGAATCGCAAAACCAGCAAGAAAAGAATGAACAAGAATTATTGGAATTAGATA
AATGGGCAAGTTTGTGGAATTGGTTTAACATAACAAATTGGCTGTGGTATATAAAATTATTCATAATGAT
AGTAGGAGGCTTGGTAGGTTTAAGAATAGTTTTTGCTGTACTTTCTATAGTGAATAGAGTTAGGCAGGGA
TATTCACCATTATCGTTTCAGACCCACCTCCCAACCCCGAGGGGACCCGACAGGCCCGAAGGAATAGAAG
AAGAAGGTGGAGAGAGAGACAGAGACAGATCCATTCGATTAGTGAACGGATCTCGACGGTATCGCCTTTA
AAAGAAAAGGGGGGATTGGGGGGTACAGTGCAGGGGAAAGAATAGTAGACATAATAGCAACAGACATACA
AACTAAAGAATTACAAAAACAAATTACAAAAATTCAAAATTTTCGGGTTTATTACAGGGACAGCAGAGAT
CCAGTTTATCGATGAGGCCCTTTCGTCTTCACTCGAGGTGCCCGTCAGTGGGCAGAGCGCACATCGCCCA
CAGTCCCCGAGAAGTTGGGGGGAGGGGTCGGCAATTGAACCGGTGCCTAGAGAAGGTGGCGCGGGGTAAA
CTGGGAAAGTGATGTCGTGTACTGGCTCCGCCTTTTTCCCGAGGGTGGGGGAGAACCGTATATAAGTGCA
GTAGTCGCCGTGAACGTTCTTTTTCGCAACGGGTTTGCCGCCAGAACACAGGTAAGTGCCGTGTGTGGTT
CCCGCGGGCCTGGCCTCTTTACGGGTTATGGCCCTTGCGTGCCTTGAATTACTTCCACCTGGCTGCAGTA
CGTGATTCTTGATCCCGAGCTTCGGGTTGGAAGTGGGTGGGAGAGTTCGAGGCCTTGCGCTTAAGGAGCC
CCTTCGCCTCGTGCTTGAGTTGAGGCCTGGCCTGGGCGCTGGGGCCGCCGCGTGCGAATCTGGTGGCACC
TTCGCGCCTGTCTCGCTGCTTTCGATAAGTCTCTAGCCATTTAAAATTTTTGATGACCTGCTGCGACGCT
TTTTTTCTGGCAAGATAGTCTTGTAAATGCGGGCCAAGATCTGCACACTGGTATTTCGGTTTTTGGGGCC
GCGGGCGGCGACGGGGCCCGTGCGTCCCAGCGCACATGTTCGGCGAGGCGGGGCCTGCGAGCGCGGCCAC
CGAGAATCGGACGGGGGTAGTCTCAAGCTGGCCGGCCTGCTCTGGTGCCTGGCCTCGCGCCGCCGTGTAT
CGCCCCGCCCTGGGCGGCAAGGCTGGCCCGGTCGGCACCAGTTGCGTGAGCGGAAAGATGGCCGCTTCCC
GGCCCTGCTGCAGGGAGCTCAAAATGGAGGACGCGGCGCTCGGGAGAGCGGGCGGGTGAGTCACCCACAC
AAAGGAAAAGGGCCTTTCCGTCCTCAGCCGTCGCTTCATGTGACTCCACGGAGTACCGGGCGCCGTCCAG
GCACCTCGATTAGTTCTCGAGCTTTTGGAGTACGTCGTCTTTAGGTTGGGGGGAGGGGTTTTATGCGATG
GAGTTTCCCCACACTGAGTGGGTGGAGACTGAAGTTAGGCCAGCTTGGCACTTGATGTAATTCTCCTTGG
AATTTGCCCTTTTTGAGTTTGGATCTTGGTTCATTCTCAAGCCTCAGACAGTGGTTCAAAGTTTTTTTCT
TCCATTTCAGGTGTCGTGAGGATCCATGGCCGAAGGATCTGTGGCCAGACAGCCTGATCTGCTGACCTGC
GACGACGAGCCCATTCATATCCCTGGCGCCATTCAGCCTCACGGACTGCTGCTTGCTCTGGCCGCCGATA
TGACAATCGTGGCCGGCAGCGATAACCTGCCTGAGCTGACAGGACTGGCCATCGGAGCCCTGATTGGAAG
ATCTGCCGCCGACGTGTTCGACAGCGAGACACACAACAGACTGACAATCGCCCTGGCCGAACCTGGTGCT
GCTGTGGGAGCACCTATCACCGTGGGCTTCACCATGAGAAAGGACGCCGGCTTTATCGGCAGCTGGCACA
GACACGACCAGCTGATCTTTCTGGAACTGGAACCTCCTCAGAGAGATGTGGCCGAGCCTCAGGCCTTCTT
CAGAAGGACCAACAGCGCCATCAGACGGCTGCAGGCCGCTGAGACACTGGAATCTGCTTGTGCCGCCGCT
GCTCAAGAAGTGCGGAAGATCACCGGCTTCGACCGCGTGATGATCTACAGATTCGCCAGCGACTTCAGCG
GCGAAGTGATCGCCGAAGATAGATGCGCCGAGGTGGAAAGCAAGCTGGGCCTGCATTACCCTGCCAGCAC
AGTTCCTGCTCAGGCCAGAAGGCTGTACACCATCAATCCCGTGCGGATCATCCCCGACATCAACTACAGA
CCCGTGCCTGTGACACCCGATCTGAACCCTGTTACCGGCAGACCCATCGACCTGAGCTTCGCCATCCTGA
GAAGCGTGTCCCCATGCCACCTGGAATTCATGCGGAACATCGGCATGCACGGCACCATGAGCATCTCTAT
CCTGCGGGGCGAAAGACTGTGGGGCCTGATCGTGTGTCACCACAGAACCCCTTACTACGTGGACCTGGAT
GGCAGACAGGCCTGCAAAAGAGTGGCCGAGAGACTGGCCACACAGATCGGCGTGATGGAAGAGTCTGGAC
TGGCCCTGAAACTGGCCGGCCTGGATATTGGATCCGGAGCCACGAACTTCTCTCTGTTAAAGCAAGCAGG
AGACGTGGAAGAAAATCCCGGTCCTGCGGCCGCCATGCCGAAACCAATCAATGTCCGAGTTACCACCATG
GATGCAGAGCTGGAGTTTGCAATCCAGCCAAATACAACTGGAAAACAGCTTTTTGATCAGGTGGTAAAGA
CTATCGGCCTCCGGGAAGTGTGGTACTTTGGCCTCCACTATGTGGATAATAAAGGATTTCCTACCTGGCT
GAAGCTGGATAAGAAGGTGTCTGCCCAGGAGGTCAGGAAGGAGAATCCCCTCCAGTTCAAGTTCCGGGCC
AAGTTCTACCCTGAAGATGTGGCTGAGGAGCTCATCCAGGACATCACCCAGAAACTTTTCTTCCTCCAAG
TGAAGGAAGGAATCCTTAGCGATGAGATCTACTGCCCCCCTGAGACTGCCGTGCTCTTGGGGTCCTACGC
TGTGCAGGCCAAGTTTGGGGACTACAACAAAGAAGTGCACAAGTCTGGGTACCTCAGCTCTGAGCGGCTG
ATCCCTCAAAGAGTGATGGACCAGCACAAACTTACCAGGGACCAGTGGGAGGACCGGATCCAGGTGTGGC
ATGCGGAACACCGTGGGATGCTCAAAGATAATGCTATGTTGGAATACCTGAAGATTGCTCAGGACCTGGA
AATGTATGGAATCAACTATTTCGAGATAAAAAACAAGAAAGGAACAGACCTTTGGCTTGGAGTTGATGCC
CTTGGACTGAATATTTATGAGAAAGATGATAAGTTAACCCCAAAGATTGGCTTTCCTTGGAGTGAAATCA
GGAACATCTCTTTCAATGACAAAAAGTTTGTCATTAAACCCATCGACAAGAAGGCACCTGACTTTGTGTT
TTATGCCCCACGTCTGAGAATCAACAAGCGGATCCTGCAGCTCTGCATGGGCAACCATGAGTTGTATATG
CGCCGCAGGAAGCCTGACACCATCGAGGTGCAGCAGATGAAGGCCCAGGCCCGGGAGGAGAAGCATCAGA
AGCAGCTGGAGCGGCAACAGCTGGAAACAGAGAAGAAAAGGAGAGAAACCGTGGAGAGAGAGAAAGAGCA
GATGATGCGCGAGAAGGAGGAGTTGATGCTGCGGCTGCAGGACTATGAGGAGAAGACAAAGAAGGCAGAG
AGAGAGCTCTCGGAGCAGATTCAGAGGGCCCTGCAGCTGGAGGAGGAGAGGAAGCGGGCACAGGAGGAGG
CCGAGCGCCTAGAGGCTGACCGTATGGCTGCACTGCGGGCTAAGGAGGAGCTGGAGAGACAGGCGGTGGA
TCAGATAAAGAGCCAGGAGCAGCTGGCTGCGGAGCTTGCAGAATACACTGCCAAGATTGCCCTCCTGGAA
GAGGCGCGGAGGCGCAAGGAGGATGAAGTTGAAGAGTGGCAGCACAGGGCCAAAGAAGCCCAGGATGACC
TGGTGAAGACCAAGGAGGAGCTGCACCTGGTGATGACAGCACCCCCGCCCCCACCACCCCCCGTGTACGA
GCCGGTGAGCTACCATGTCCAGGAGAGCTTGCAGGATGAGGGCGCAGAGCCCACGGGCTACAGCGCGGAG
CTGTCTAGTGAGGGCATCCGGGATGACCGCAATGAGGAGAAGCGCATCACTGAGGCAGAGAAGAACGAGC
GTGTGCAGCGGCAGCTGCTGACGCTGAGCAGCGAGCTGTCCCAGGCCCGAGATGAGAATAAGAGGACCCA
CAATGACATCATCCACAACGAGAACATGAGGCAAGGCCGGGACAAGTACAAGGCACTGCGGCAGATCCGG
CAGGGCAACACCAAGCAGCGCATCGACGAGTTCGAGGCCCTGAGTGCTGGTGGTATGGTGTCTAAGGGCG
AAGAGCTGATCAAGGAAAATATGCGTATGAAGGTGGTCATGGAAGGTTCGGTCAACGGCCACCAATTCAA
ATGCACAGGTGAAGGAGAAGGCAGACCGTACGAGGGAGTGCAAACCATGAGGATCAAAGTCATCGAGGGA
GGACCCCTGCCATTTGCCTTTGACATTCTTGCCACGTCGTTCATGTATGGCAGCCGTACCTTTATCAAGT
ACCCGGCCGACATCCCTGATTTCTTTAAACAGTCCTTTCCTGAGGGTTTTACTTGGGAAAGAGTTACGAG
ATACGAAGATGGTGGAGTCGTCACCGTCACGCAGGACACCAGCCTTGAGGATGGCGAGCTCGTCTACAAC
GTCAAGGTCAGAGGGGTAAACTTTCCCTCCAATGGTCCCGTGATGCAGAAGAAGACCAAGGGTTGGGAGC
CTAATACAGAGATGATGTATCCAGCAGATGGTGGTCTGAGAGGATACACTGACATCGCACTGAAAGTTGA
TGGTGGTGGCCATCTGCACTGCAACTTCGTGACAACTTACAGGTCAAAAAAGACCGTCGGGAACATCAAG
ATGCCCGGTGTCCATGCCGTTGATCACCGCCTGGAAAGGATCGAGGAGAGTGACAATGAAACCTACGTAG
TGCAAAGAGAAGTGGCAGTTGCCAAATACAGCAACCTTGGTGGTGGCATGGACGAGCTGTACAAGTAAGC
GGCCGCTCTAGAGTCGACGGGCCGCGGTAACAATTGTTAACTAACTTAAGCTAGCAACGGTTTCCCTCTA
GCGGGATCAATTCCGCCCCCCCCCCCTAACGTTACTGGCCGAAGCCGCTTGGAATAAGGCCGGTGTGCGT
TTGTCTATATGTTATTTTCCACCATATTGCCGTCTTTTGGCAATGTGAGGGCCCGGAAACCTGGCCCTGT
CTTCTTGACGAGCATTCCTAGGGGTCTTTCCCCTCTCGCCAAAGGAATGCAAGGTCTGTTGAATGTCGTG
AAGGAAGCAGTTCCTCTGGAAGCTTCTTGAAGACAAACAACGTCTGTAGCGACCCTTTGCAGGCAGCGGA
ACCCCCCACCTGGCGACAGGTGCCTCTGCGGCCAAAAGCCACGTGTATAAGATACACCTGCAAAGGCGGC
ACAACCCCAGTGCCACGTTGTGAGTTGGATAGTTGTGGAAAGAGTCAAATGGCTCTCCTCAAGCGTATTC
AACAAGGGGCTGAAGGATGCCCAGAAGGTACCCCATTGTATGGGATCTGATCTGGGGCCTCGGTGCACAT
GCTTTACATGTGTTTAGTCGAGGTTAAAAAAACGTCTAGGCCCCCCGAACCACGGGGACGTGGTTTTCCT
TTGAAAAACACGATAATACCATGATTGAACAAGATGGATTGCACGCAGGTTCTCCGGCCGCTTGGGTGGA
GAGGCTATTCGGCTATGACTGGGCACAACAGACAATCGGCTGCTCTGATGCCGCCGTGTTCCGGCTGTCA
GCGCAGGGGCGCCCGGTTCTTTTTGTCAAGACCGACCTGTCCGGTGCCCTGAATGAACTGCAGGACGAGG
CAGCGCGGCTATCGTGGCTGGCCACGACGGGCGTTCCTTGCGCAGCTGTGCTCGACGTTGTCACTGAAGC
GGGAAGGGACTGGCTGCTATTGGGCGAAGTGCCGGGGCAGGATCTCCTGTCATCTCACCTTGCTCCTGCC
GAGAAAGTATCCATCATGGCTGATGCAATGCGGCGGCTGCATACGCTTGATCCGGCTACCTGCCCATTCG
ACCACCAAGCGAAACATCGCATCGAGCGAGCACGTACTCGGATGGAAGCCGGTCTTGTCGATCAGGATGA
TCTGGACGAAGAGCATCAGGGGCTCGCGCCAGCCGAACTGTTCGCCAGGCTCAAGGCGCGCATGCCCGAC
GGCGAGGATCTCGTCGTGACCCATGGCGATGCCTGCTTGCCGAATATCATGGTGGAAAATGGCCGCTTTT
CTGGATTCATCGACTGTGGCCGGCTGGGTGTGGCGGACCGCTATCAGGACATAGCGTTGGCTACCCGTGA
TATTGCTGAAGAGCTTGGCGGCGAATGGGCTGACCGCTTCCTCGTGCTTTACGGTATCGCCGCTCCCGAT
TCGCAGCGCATCGCCTTCTATCGCCTTCTTGACGAGTTCTTCTGACCCGGGCGGGGCGCGTCTGGAACAA
TCAACCTCTGGATTACAAAATTTGTGAAAGATTGACTGGTATTCTTAACTATGTTGCTCCTTTTACGCTA
TGTGGATACGCTGCTTTAATGCCTTTGTATCATGCTATTGCTTCCCGTATGGCTTTCATTTTCTCCTCCT
TGTATAAATCCTGGTTGCTGTCTCTTTATGAGGAGTTGTGGCCCGTTGTCAGGCAACGTGGCGTGGTGTG
CACTGTGTTTGCTGACGCAACCCCCACTGGTTGGGGCATTGCCACCACCTGTCAGCTCCTTTCCGGGACT
TTCGCTTTCCCCCTCCCTATTGCCACGGCGGAACTCATCGCCGCCTGCCTTGCCCGCTGCTGGACAGGGG
CTCGGCTGTTGGGCACTGACAATTCCGTGGTGTTGTCGGGGAAGCTGACGTCCTTTCCATGGCTGCTCGC
CTGTGTTGCCACCTGGATTCTGCGCGGGACGTCCTTCTGCTACGTCCCTTCGGCCCTCAATCCAGCGGAC
CTTCCTTCCCGCGGCCTGCTGCCGGCTCTGCGGCCTCTTCCGCGTCTTCGCCTTCGCCCTCAGACGAGTC
GGATCTCCCTTTGGGCCGCCTCCCCGCCTGGAATTAATTCTGCAGTCGAGACCTAGAAAAACATGGAGCA
ATCACAAGTAGCAATACAGCAGCTACCAATGCTGATTGTGCCTGGCTAGAAGCACAAGAGGAGGAGGAGG
TGGGTTTTCCAGTCACACCTCAGGTACCTTTAAGACCAATGACTTACAAGGCAGCTGTAGATCTTAGCCA
CTTTTTAAAAGAAAAGAGGGGACTGGAAGGGCTAATTCACTCCCAACGAAGACAAGATATCCTTGATCTG
TGGATCTACCACACACAAGGCTACTTCCCTGATTAGCAGAACTACACACCAGGGCCAGGGGTCAGATATC
CACTGACCTTTGGATGGTGCTACAAGCTAGTACCAGTTGAGCCAGATAAGGTAGAAGAGGCCAATAAAGG
AGAGAACACCAGCTTGTTACACCCTGTGAGCCTGCATGGGATGGATGACCCGGAGAGAGAAGTGTTAGAG
TGGAGGTTTGACAGCCGCCTAGCATTTCATCACGTGGCCCGAGAGCTGCATCCGGAGTACTTCAAGAACT
GCTGATATCGAGCTTGCTACAAGGGACTTTCCGCTGGGGACTTTCCAGGGAGGCGTGGCCTGGGCGGGAC
TGGGGAGTGGCGAGCCCTCAGATCCTGCATATAAGCAGCTGCTTTTTGCCTGTACTGGGTCTCTCTGGTT
AGACCAGATCTGAGCCTGGGAGCTCTCTGGCTAACTAGGGAACCCACTGCTTAAGCCTCAATAAAGCTTG
CCTTGAGTGCTTCAAGTAGTGTGTGCCCGTCTGTTGTGTGACTCTGGTAACTAGAGATCCCTCAGACCCT
TTTAGTCAGTGTGGAAAATCTCTAGCAGTAGTAGTTCATGTCATCTTATTATTCAGTATTTATAACTTGC
AAAGAAATGAATATCAGAGAGTGAGAGGCCTTGACATTGCTAGCGTTTACCGTCGACCTCTAGCTAGAGC
TTGGCGTAATCATGGTCATAGCTGTTTCCTGTGTGAAATTGTTATCCGCTCACAATTCCACACAACATAC
GAGCCGGAAGCATAAAGTGTAAAGCCTGGGGTGCCTAATGAGTGAGCTAACTCACATTAATTGCGTTGCG
CTCACTGCCCGCTTTCCAGTCGGGAAACCTGTCGTGCCAGCTGCATTAATGAATCGGCCAACGCGCGGGG
AGAGGCGGTTTGCGTATTGGGCGCTCTTCCGCTTCCTCGCTCACTGACTCGCTGCGCTCGGTCGTTCGGC
TGCGGCGAGCGGTATCAGCTCACTCAAAGGCGGTAATACGGTTATCCACAGAATCAGGGGATAACGCAGG
AAAGAACATGTGAGCAAAAGGCCAGCAAAAGGCCAGGAACCGTAAAAAGGCCGCGTTGCTGGCGTTTTTC
CATAGGCTCCGCCCCCCTGACGAGCATCACAAAAATCGACGCTCAAGTCAGAGGTGGCGAAACCCGACAG
GACTATAAAGATACCAGGCGTTTCCCCCTGGAAGCTCCCTCGTGCGCTCTCCTGTTCCGACCCTGCCGCT
TACCGGATACCTGTCCGCCTTTCTCCCTTCGGGAAGCGTGGCGCTTTCTCATAGCTCACGCTGTAGGTAT
CTCAGTTCGGTGTAGGTCGTTCGCTCCAAGCTGGGCTGTGTGCACGAACCCCCCGTTCAGCCCGACCGCT
GCGCCTTATCCGGTAACTATCGTCTTGAGTCCAACCCGGTAAGACACGACTTATCGCCACTGGCAGCAGC
CACTGGTAACAGGATTAGCAGAGCGAGGTATGTAGGCGGTGCTACAGAGTTCTTGAAGTGGTGGCCTAAC
TACGGCTACACTAGAAGAACAGTATTTGGTATCTGCGCTCTGCTGAAGCCAGTTACCTTCGGAAAAAGAG
TTGGTAGCTCTTGATCCGGCAAACAAACCACCGCTGGTAGCGGTGGTTTTTTTGTTTGCAAGCAGCAGAT
TACGCGCAGAAAAAAAGGATCTCAAGAAGATCCTTTGATCTTTTCTACGGGGTCTGACGCTCAGTGGAAC
GAAAACTCACGTTAAGGGATTTTGGTCATGAGATTATCAAAAAGGATCTTCACCTAGATCCTTTTAAATT
AAAAATGAAGTTTTAAATCAATCTAAAGTATATATGAGTAAACTTGGTCTGACAGTTACCAATGCTTAAT
CAGTGAGGCACCTATCTCAGCGATCTGTCTATTTCGTTCATCCATAGTTGCCTGACTCCCCGTCGTGTAG
ATAACTACGATACGGGAGGGCTTACCATCTGGCCCCAGTGCTGCAATGATACCGCGAGACCCACGCTCAC
CGGCTCCAGATTTATCAGCAATAAACCAGCCAGCCGGAAGGGCCGAGCGCAGAAGTGGTCCTGCAACTTT
ATCCGCCTCCATCCAGTCTATTAATTGTTGCCGGGAAGCTAGAGTAAGTAGTTCGCCAGTTAATAGTTTG
CGCAACGTTGTTGCCATTGCTACAGGCATCGTGGTGTCACGCTCGTCGTTTGGTATGGCTTCATTCAGCT
CCGGTTCCCAACGATCAAGGCGAGTTACATGATCCCCCATGTTGTGCAAAAAAGCGGTTAGCTCCTTCGG
TCCTCCGATCGTTGTCAGAAGTAAGTTGGCCGCAGTGTTATCACTCATGGTTATGGCAGCACTGCATAAT
TCTCTTACTGTCATGCCATCCGTAAGATGCTTTTCTGTGACTGGTGAGTACTCAACCAAGTCATTCTGAG
AATAGTGTATGCGGCGACCGAGTTGCTCTTGCCCGGCGTCAATACGGGATAATACCGCGCCACATAGCAG
AACTTTAAAAGTGCTCATCATTGGAAAACGTTCTTCGGGGCGAAAACTCTCAAGGATCTTACCGCTGTTG
AGATCCAGTTCGATGTAACCCACTCGTGCACCCAACTGATCTTCAGCATCTTTTACTTTCACCAGCGTTT
CTGGGTGAGCAAAAACAGGAAGGCAAAATGCCGCAAAAAAGGGAATAAGGGCGACACGGAAATGTTGAAT
ACTCATACTCTTCCTTTTTCAATATTATTGAAGCATTTATCAGGGTTATTGTCTCATGAGCGGATACATA
TTTGAATGTATTTAGAAAAATAAACAAATAGGGGTTCCGCGCACATTTCCCCGAAAAGTGCCACCTGACG
TCGACGGATCGGGAGATCAACTTGTTTATTGCAGCTTATAATGGTTACAAATAAAGCAATAGCATCACAA
ATTTCACAAATAAAGCATTTTTTTCACTGCATTCTAGTTGTGGTTTGTCCAAACTCATCAATGTATCTTA
TCATGTCTGGATCAACTGGATAACTCAAGCTAACCAAAATCATCCCAAACTTCCCACCCCATACCCTATT
ACCACTGCCAATTACCTGTGGTTTCATTTACTCTAAACCTGTGATTCCTCTGAATTATTTTCATTTTAAA
GAAATTGTATTTGTTAAATATGTACTACAAACTTAGTAGTT
